>Addgene plasmid #141863 | TFORF1665 | addgene full sequence | sequence record 415046 | Addgene NGS Result
TTAATGTAGTCTTATGCAATACTCTTGTAGTCTTGCAACATGGTAACGATGAGTTAGCAACATGCCTTAC
AAGGAGAGAAAAAGCACCGTGCATGCCGATTGGTGGAAGTAAGGTGGTACGATCGTGCCTTATTAGGAAG
GCAACAGACGGGTCTGACATGGATTGGACGAACCACTGAATTGCCGCATTGCAGAGATATTGTATTTAAG
TGCCTAGCTCGATACATAAACGGGTCTCTCTGGTTAGACCAGATCTGAGCCTGGGAGCTCTCTGGCTAAC
TAGGGAACCCACTGCTTAAGCCTCAATAAAGCTTGCCTTGAGTGCTTCAAGTAGTGTGTGCCCGTCTGTT
GTGTGACTCTGGTAACTAGAGATCCCTCAGACCCTTTTAGTCAGTGTGGAAAATCTCTAGCAGTGGCGCC
CGAACAGGGACTTGAAAGCGAAAGGGAAACCAGAGGAGCTCTCTCGACGCAGGACTCGGCTTGCTGAAGC
GCGCACGGCAAGAGGCGAGGGGCGGCGACTGGTGAGTACGCCAAAAATTTTGACTAGCGGAGGCTAGAAG
GAGAGAGATGGGTGCGAGAGCGTCAGTATTAAGCGGGGGAGAATTAGATCGCGATGGGAAAAAATTCGGT
TAAGGCCAGGGGGAAAGAAAAAATATAAATTAAAACATATAGTATGGGCAAGCAGGGAGCTAGAACGATT
CGCAGTTAATCCTGGCCTGTTAGAAACATCAGAAGGCTGTAGACAAATACTGGGACAGCTACAACCATCC
CTTCAGACAGGATCAGAAGAACTTAGATCATTATATAATACAGTAGCAACCCTCTATTGTGTGCATCAAA
GGATAGAGATAAAAGACACCAAGGAAGCTTTAGACAAGATAGAGGAAGAGCAAAACAAAAGTAAGACCAC
CGCACAGCAAGCGGCCGCTGATCTTCAGACCTGGAGGAGGAGATATGAGGGACAATTGGAGAAGTGAATT
ATATAAATATAAAGTAGTAAAAATTGAACCATTAGGAGTAGCACCCACCAAGGCAAAGAGAAGAGTGGTG
CAGAGAGAAAAAAGAGCAGTGGGAATAGGAGCTTTGTTCCTTGGGTTCTTGGGAGCAGCAGGAAGCACTA
TGGGCGCAGCGTCAATGACGCTGACGGTACAGGCCAGACAATTATTGTCTGGTATAGTGCAGCAGCAGAA
CAATTTGCTGAGGGCTATTGAGGCGCAACAGCATCTGTTGCAACTCACAGTCTGGGGCATCAAGCAGCTC
CAGGCAAGAATCCTGGCTGTGGAAAGATACCTAAAGGATCAACAGCTCCTGGGGATTTGGGGTTGCTCTG
GAAAACTCATTTGCACCACTGCTGTGCCTTGGAATGCTAGTTGGAGTAATAAATCTCTGGAACAGATTTG
GAATCACACGACCTGGATGGAGTGGGACAGAGAAATTAACAATTACACAAGCTTAATACACTCCTTAATT
GAAGAATCGCAAAACCAGCAAGAAAAGAATGAACAAGAATTATTGGAATTAGATAAATGGGCAAGTTTGT
GGAATTGGTTTAACATAACAAATTGGCTGTGGTATATAAAATTATTCATAATGATAGTAGGAGGCTTGGT
AGGTTTAAGAATAGTTTTTGCTGTACTTTCTATAGTGAATAGAGTTAGGCAGGGATATTCACCATTATCG
TTTCAGACCCACCTCCCAACCCCGAGGGGACCCATGCATTGCATCTCAATTAGTCAGCAACCAGGTGTGG
AAAGTCCCCAGGCTCCCCAGCAGGCAGAAGTATGCAAAGCATGCGTCTCAATTAGTCAGCAACCATAGTC
CCGCCCCTAACTCCGCCCATCCCGCCCCTAACTCCGCCCAGTTCCGCCCATTCTCCGCCCCATGGCTGAC
TAATTTTTTTTATTTATGCAGAGGCCGAGGCCGCCTCGGCCTCTGAGCTATTCCAGAAGTAGTGAGGAGG
CTTTTTTGGAGGCCTAGGCTTTTGCAAAAAGCTTTCTAGAGGTACCACCGGAGCTTACCATGACCGAGTA
CAAGCCCACGGTGCGCCTCGCCACCCGCGACGACGTCCCCAGGGCCGTACGCACCCTCGCCGCCGCGTTC
GCCGACTACCCCGCCACGCGCCACACCGTCGATCCGGACCGCCACATCGAGCGGGTCACCGAGCTGCAAG
AACTCTTCCTCACGCGCGTCGGGCTCGACATCGGCAAGGTGTGGGTCGCGGACGACGGCGCCGCCGTGGC
GGTCTGGACCACGCCGGAGAGCGTCGAAGCGGGGGCGGTGTTCGCCGAGATCGGCCCGCGCATGGCCGAG
TTGAGCGGTTCCCGGCTGGCCGCGCAGCAACAGATGGAAGGCCTCCTGGCGCCGCACCGGCCCAAGGAGC
CCGCGTGGTTCCTGGCCACCGTCGGCGTCTCGCCCGACCACCAGGGCAAGGGTCTGGGCAGCGCCGTCGT
GCTCCCCGGAGTGGAGGCGGCCGAGCGCGCCGGGGTGCCCGCCTTCCTGGAGACCTCCGCGCCCCGCAAC
CTCCCCTTCTACGAGCGGCTCGGCTTCACCGTCACCGCCGACGTCGAGGTGCCCGAAGGACCGCGCACCT
GGTGCATGACCCGCAAGCCCGGTGCCAGTTAACGAATTCTAGATCTTGAGACAAATGGCAGTATTCATCC
ACAATTTTAAAAGAAAAGGGGGGATTGGGGGGTACAGTGCAGGGGAAAGAATAGTAGACATAATAGCAAC
AGACATACAAACTAAAGAATTACAAAAACAAATTACAAAAATTCAAAATTTTCGGGTTTATTACAGGGAC
AGCAGAGATCCACTTTGGCGCCGGCTCGAGGCCTGCAGGTGCAAAGATGGATAAAGTTTTAAACAGAGAG
GAATCTTTGCAGCTAATGGACCTTCTAGGTCTTGAAAGGAGTGGGAATTGGCTCCGGTGCCCGTCAGTGG
GCAGAGCGCACATCGCCCACAGTCCCCGAGAAGTTGGGGGGAGGGGTCGGCAATTGAACCGGTGCCTAGA
GAAGGTGGCGCGGGGTAAACTGGGAAAGTGATGTCGTGTACTGGCTCCGCCTTTTTCCCGAGGGTGGGGG
AGAACCGTATATAAGTGCAGTAGTCGCCGTGAACGTTCTTTTTCGCAACGGGTTTGCCGCCAGAACACAG
GTAAGTGCCGTGTGTGGTTCCCGCGGGCCTGGCCTCTTTACGGGTTATGGCCCTTGCGTGCCTTGAATTA
CTTCCACCTGGCTGCAGTACGTGATTCTTGATCCCGAGCTTCGGGTTGGAAGTGGGTGGGAGAGTTCGAG
GCCTTGCGCTTAAGGAGCCCCTTCGCCTCGTGCTTGAGTTGAGGCCTGGCCTGGGCGCTGGGGCCGCCGC
GTGCGAATCTGGTGGCACCTTCGCGCCTGTCTCGCTGCTTTCGATAAGTCTCTAGCCATTTAAAATTTTT
GATGACCTGCTGCGACGCTTTTTTTCTGGCAAGATAGTCTTGTAAATGCGGGCCAAGATCTGCACACTGG
TATTTCGGTTTTTGGGGCCGCGGGCGGCGACGGGGCCCGTGCGTCCCAGCGCACATGTTCGGCGAGGCGG
GGCCTGCGAGCGCGGCCACCGAGAATCGGACGGGGGTAGTCTCAAGCTGGCCGGCCTGCTCTGGTGCCTG
GCCTCGCGCCGCCGTGTATCGCCCCGCCCTGGGCGGCAAGGCTGGCCCGGTCGGCACCAGTTGCGTGAGC
GGAAAGATGGCCGCTTCCCGGCCCTGCTGCAGGGAGCTCAAAATGGAGGACGCGGCGCTCGGGAGAGCGG
GCGGGTGAGTCACCCACACAAAGGAAAAGGGCCTTTCCGTCCTCAGCCGTCGCTTCATGTGACTCCACGG
AGTACCGGGCGCCGTCCAGGCACCTCGATTAGTTCTCGAGCTTTTGGAGTACGTCGTCTTTAGGTTGGGG
GGAGGGGTTTTATGCGATGGAGTTTCCCCACACTGAGTGGGTGGAGACTGAAGTTAGGCCAGCTTGGCAC
TTGATGTAATTCTCCTTGGAATTTGCCCTTTTTGAGTTTGGATCTTGGTTCATTCTCAAGCCTCAGACAG
TGGTTCAAAGTTTTTTTCTTCCATTTCAGGTGTCGTGAGGCTAGCACCGCCACCATGGCCCAGTCCACCG
CCACCTCCCCTGATGGGGGCACCACGTTTGAGCACCTCTGGAGCTCTCTGGAACCAGACAGCACCTACTT
CGACCTTCCCCAGTCAAGCCGGGGGAATAATGAGGTGGTGGGCGGAACGGATTCCAGCATGGACGTCTTC
CACCTGGAGGGCATGACTACATCTGTCATGGCCCAGTTCAATCTGCTGAGCAGCACCATGGACCAGATGA
GCAGCCGCGCGGCCTCGGCCAGCCCCTACACCCCAGAGCACGCCGCCAGCGTGCCCACCCACTCGCCCTA
CGCACAACCCAGCTCCACCTTCGACACCATGTCGCCGGCGCCTGTCATCCCCTCCAACACCGACTACCCC
GGACCCCACCACTTTGAGGTCACTTTCCAGCAGTCCAGCACGGCCAAGTCAGCCACCTGGACGTACTCCC
CGCTCTTGAAGAAACTCTACTGCCAGATCGCCAAGACATGCCCCATCCAGATCAAGGTGTCCACCCCGCC
ACCCCCAGGCACCGCCATCCGGGCCATGCCTGTTTACAAGAAAGCGGAGCACGTGACCGACGTCGTGAAA
CGCTGCCCCAACCACGAGCTCGGGAGGGACTTCAACGAAGGACAGTCTGCTCCAGCCAGCCACCTCATCC
GCGTGGAAGGCAATAATCTCTCGCAGTATGTGGATGACCCTGTCACCGGCAGGCAGAGCGTCGTGGTGCC
CTATGAGCCACCACAGGTGGGGACGGAATTCACCACCATCCTGTACAACTTCATGTGTAACAGCAGCTGT
GTAGGGGGCATGAACCGGCGGCCCATCCTCATCATCATCACCCTGGAGATGCGGGATGGGCAGGTGCTGG
GCCGCCGGTCCTTTGAGGGCCGCATCTGCGCCTGTCCTGGCCGCGACCGAAAAGCTGATGAGGACCACTA
CCGGGAGCAGCAGGCCCTGAACGAGAGCTCCGCCAAGAACGGGGCCGCCAGCAAGCGTGCCTTCAAGCAG
AGCCCCCCTGCCGTCCCCGCCCTTGGTGCCGGTGTGAAGAAGCGGCGGCATGGAGACGAGGACACGTACT
ACCTTCAGGTGCGAGGCCGGGAGAACTTTGAGATCCTGATGAAGCTGAAAGAGAGCCTGGAGCTGATGGA
GTTGGTGCCGCAGCCACTGGTGGACTCCTATCGGCAGCAGCAGCAGCTCCTACAGAGGCCGAGTCACCTA
CAGCCCCCGTCCTACGGGCCGGTCCTCTCGCCCATGAACAAGGTGCACGGGGGCATGAACAAGCTGCCCT
CCGTCAACCAGCTGGTGGGCCAGCCTCCCCCGCACAGTTCGGCAGCTACACCCAACCTGGGGCCCGTGGG
CCCCGGGATGCTCAACAACCATGGCCACGCAGTGCCAGCCAACGGCGAGATGAGCAGCAGCCACAGCGCC
CAGTCCATGGTCTCGGGGTCCCACTGCACTCCGCCACCCCCCTACCACGCCGACCCCAGCCTCGTCAGTT
TTTTAACAGGATTGGGGTGTCCAAACTGCATCGAGTATTTCACCTCCCAAGGGTTACAGAGCATTTACCA
CCTGCAGAACCTGACCATTGAGGACCTGGGGGCCCTGAAGATCCCCGAGCAGTACCGCATGACCATCTGG
CGGGGCCTGCAGGACCTGAAGCAGGGCCACGACTACAGCACCGCGCAGCAGCTGCTCCGCTCTAGCAACG
CGGCCACCATCTCCATCGGCGGCTCAGGGGAACTGCAGCGCCAGCGGGTCATGGAGGCCGTGCACTTCCG
CGTGCGCCACACCATCACCATCCCCAACCGCGGCGGCCCAGGCGGCGGCCCTGACGAGTGGGCGGACTTC
GGCTTCGACCTGCCCGACTGCAAGGCCCGCAAGCAGCCCATCAAGGAGGAGTTCACGGAGGCCGAGATCC
ACTAGTAATGAACTAGTCCGTAACTTGAAAGTATTTCGATTTCTTGGCTTTATATATCTTGTGGAAAGGA
CGAGGATGACCCTACGAACTTACAAATACGCGTTAAGTCGACAATCAACCTCTGGATTACAAAATTTGTG
AAAGATTGACTGGTATTCTTAACTATGTTGCTCCTTTTACGCTATGTGGATACGCTGCTTTAATGCCTTT
GTATCATGCTATTGCTTCCCGTATGGCTTTCATTTTCTCCTCCTTGTATAAATCCTGGTTGCTGTCTCTT
TATGAGGAGTTGTGGCCCGTTGTCAGGCAACGTGGCGTGGTGTGCACTGTGTTTGCTGACGCAACCCCCA
CTGGTTGGGGCATTGCCACCACCTGTCAGCTCCTTTCCGGGACTTTCGCTTTCCCCCTCCCTATTGCCAC
GGCGGAACTCATCGCCGCCTGCCTTGCCCGCTGCTGGACAGGGGCTCGGCTGTTGGGCACTGACAATTCC
GTGGTGTTGTCGGGGAAATCATCGTCCTTTCCTTGGCTGCTCGCCTGTGTTGCCACCTGGATTCTGCGCG
GGACGTCCTTCTGCTACGTCCCTTCGGCCCTCAATCCAGCGGACCTTCCTTCCCGCGGCCTGCTGCCGGC
TCTGCGGCCTCTTCCGCGTCTTCGCCTTCGCCCTCAGACGAGTCGGATCTCCCTTTGGGCCGCCTCCCCG
CGTCGACTTTAAGACCAATGACTTACAAGGCAGCTGTAGATCTTAGCCACTTTTTAAAAGAAAAGGGGGG
ACTGGAAGGGCTAATTCACTCCCAACGAAGACAAGATCTGCTTTTTGCTTGTACTGGGTCTCTCTGGTTA
GACCAGATCTGAGCCTGGGAGCTCTCTGGCTAACTAGGGAACCCACTGCTTAAGCCTCAATAAAGCTTGC
CTTGAGTGCTTCAAGTAGTGTGTGCCCGTCTGTTGTGTGACTCTGGTAACTAGAGATCCCTCAGACCCTT
TTAGTCAGTGTGGAAAATCTCTAGCAGTACGTATAGTAGTTCATGTCATCTTATTATTCAGTATTTATAA
CTTGCAAAGAAATGAATATCAGAGAGTGAGAGGAACTTGTTTATTGCAGCTTATAATGGTTACAAATAAA
GCAATAGCATCACAAATTTCACAAATAAAGCATTTTTTTCACTGCATTCTAGTTGTGGTTTGTCCAAACT
CATCAATGTATCTTATCATGTCTGGCTCTAGCTATCCCGCCCCTAACTCCGCCCATCCCGCCCCTAACTC
CGCCCAGTTCCGCCCATTCTCCGCCCCATGGCTGACTAATTTTTTTTATTTATGCAGAGGCCGAGGCCGC
CTCGGCCTCTGAGCTATTCCAGAAGTAGTGAGGAGGCTTTTTTGGAGGCCTAGGGACGTACCCAATTCGC
CCTATAGTGAGTCGTATTACGCGCGCTCACTGGCCGTCGTTTTACAACGTCGTGACTGGGAAAACCCTGG
CGTTACCCAACTTAATCGCCTTGCAGCACATCCCCCTTTCGCCAGCTGGCGTAATAGCGAAGAGGCCCGC
ACCGATCGCCCTTCCCAACAGTTGCGCAGCCTGAATGGCGAATGGG
[124 nt withheld, positions 7607-7730]
C
[91 nt withheld, positions 7732-7822]
A
[49 nt withheld, positions 7824-7872]
CCTTTGACGTTGGAGTCCACGTTCTTT
[37 nt withheld, positions 7900-7936]
ACCCTATCTCGGTCTATTCTTTTGATTTATAAGGGATTTTGCCGATTTCGGCCTATTGGTTAAAAAATGA
GCTGATTTAACAAAAATTTAACGCGAATTTTAACAAAATATTAACGCTTACAATTTAGGTGGCACTTTTC
GGGGAAATGTGCGCGGAACCCCTATTTGTTTATTTTTCTAAATACATTCAAATATGTATCCGCTCATGAG
ACAATAACCCTGATAAATGCTTCAATAATATTGAAAAAGGAAGAGTATGAGTATTCAACATTTCCGTGTC
GCCCTTATTCCCTTTTTTGCGGCATTTTGCCTTCCTGTTTTTGCTCACCCAGAAACGCTGGTGAAAGTAA
AAGATGCTGAAGATCAGTTGGGTGCACGAGTGGGTTACATCGAACTGGATCTCAACAGCGGTAAGATCCT
TGAGAGTTTTCGCCCCGAAGAACGTTTTCCAATGATGAGCACTTTTAAAGTTCTGCTATGTGGCGCGGTA
TTATCCCGTATTGACGCCGGGCAAGAGCAACTCGGTCGCCGCATACACTATTCTCAGAATGACTTGGTTG
AGTACTCACCAGTCACAGAAAAGCATCTTACGGATGGCATGACAGTAAGAGAATTATGCAGTGCTGCCAT
AACCATGAGTGATAACACTGCGGCCAACTTACTTCTGACAACGATCGGAGGACCGAAGGAGCTAACCGCT
TTTTTGCACAACATGGGGGATCATGTAACTCGCCTTGATCGTTGGGAACCGGAGCTGAATGAAGCCATAC
CAAACGACGAGCGTGACACCACGATGCCTGTAGCAATGGCAACAACGTTGCGCAAACTATTAACTGGCGA
ACTACTTACTCTAGCTTCCCGGCAACAATTAATAGACTGGATGGAGGCGGATAAAGTTGCAGGACCACTT
CTGCGCTCGGCCCTTCCGGCTGGCTGGTTTATTGCTGATAAATCTGGAGCCGGTGAGCGTGGGTCTCGCG
GTATCATTGCAGCACTGGGGCCAGATGGTAAGCCCTCCCGTATCGTAGTTATCTACACGACGGGGAGTCA
GGCAACTATGGATGAACGAAATAGACAGATCGCTGAGATAGGTGCCTCACTGATTAAGCATTGGTAACTG
TCAGACCAAGTTTACTCATATATACTTTAGATTGATTTAAAACTTCATTTTTAATTTAAAAGGATCTAGG
TGAAGATCCTTTTTGATAATCTCATGACCAAAATCCCTTAACGTGAGTTTTCGTTCCACTGAGCGTCAGA
CCCCGTAGAAAAGATCAAAGGATCTTCTTGAGATCCTTTTTTTCTGCGCGTAATCTGCTGCTTGCAAACA
AAAAAACCACCGCTACCAGCGGTGGTTTGTTTGCCGGATCAAGAGCTACCAACTCTTTTTCCGAAGGTAA
CTGGCTTCAGCAGAGCGCAGATACCAAATACTGTTCTTCTAGTGTAGCCGTAGTTAGGCCACCACTTCAA
GAACTCTGTAGCACCGCCTACATACCTCGCTCTGCTAATCCTGTTACCAGTGGCTGCTGCCAGTGGCGAT
AAGTCGTGTCTTACCGGGTTGGACTCAAGACGATAGTTACCGGATAAGGCGCAGCGGTCGGGCTGAACGG
GGGGTTCGTGCACACAGCCCAGCTTGGAGCGAACGACCTACACCGAACTGAGATACCTACAGCGTGAGCT
ATGAGAAAGCGCCACGCTTCCCGAAGGGAGAAAGGCGGACAGGTATCCGGTAAGCGGCAGGGTCGGAACA
GGAGAGCGCACGAGGGAGCTTCCAGGGGGAAACGCCTGGTATCTTTATAGTCCTGTCGGGTTTCGCCACC
TCTGACTTGAGCGTCGATTTTTGTGATGCTCGTCAGGGGGGCGGAGCCTATGGAAAAACGCCAGCAACGC
GGCCTTTTTACGGTTCCTGGCCTTTTGCTGGCCTTTTGCTCACATGTTCTTTCCTGCGTTATCCCCTGAT
TCTGTGGATAACCGTATTACCGCCTTTGAGTGAGCTGATACCGCTCGCCGCAGCCGAACGACCGAGCGCA
GCGAGTCAGTGAGCGAGGAAGCGGAAGAGCGCCCAATACGCAAACCGCCTCTCCCCGCGCGTTGGCCGAT
TCATTAATGCAGCTGGCACGACAGGTTTCCCGACTGGAAAGCGGGCAGTGAGCGCAACGCAATTAATGTG
AGTTAGCTCACTCATTAGGCACCCCAGGCTTTACACTTTATGCTTCCGGCTCGTATGTTGTGTGGAATTG
TGAGCGGATAACAATTTCACACAGGAAACAGCTATGACCATGATTACGCCAAGCGCGCAATTAACCCTCA
CTAAAGGGAACAAAAGCTGGAGCTGCAAGC
Features (pLannotate 1.2.2; 31 found; start..end, strand, type, name):
      5..231     +  promoter       RSV promoter: Rous sarcoma virus enhancer/promoter
    232..412     +  LTR            5' LTR (truncated): truncated 5' long terminal repeat (LTR) from HIV-1
    459..584     +  misc_feature   HIV-1 Ψ: packaging signal of human immunodeficiency virus type 1
    568..931     +  CDS            HIV-1 gag (fragment): gag protein from human immunodeficiency virus 1; gag
   1077..1310    +  misc_feature   RRE: The Rev response element (RRE) of HIV-1 allows for Rev-dependent mRNA export from the nucleus to the cytoplasm.
   1687..1713    +  CDS            Rev (fragment): human immunodeficiency virus 1 (HIV-1) Rev protein; rev; enhances nuclear export of unspliced and incompletely spliced viral mRNAs
   1720..1743    +  promoter       SV40 promoter (fragment): SV40 early promoter
   1744..1815    +  promoter       SV40 promoter (fragment): SV40 enhancer and early promoter
   1839..1974    +  rep_origin     SV40 ori: SV40 origin of replication
   2020..2616    +  CDS            PuroR (fragment): puromycin N-acetyltransferase; pac from Streptomyces; confers resistance to puromycin
   2665..2782    +  misc_feature   cPPT/CTS: central polypurine tract and central termination sequence of HIV-1
   2847..2913    +  CDS            small t antigen (fragment): SV40 (simian virus 40) small t antigen
   2920..4098    +  promoter       EF-1α promoter: strong constitutive promoter for human elongation factor EF-1α
   4115..6022    +  CDS            TP73: P73_HUMAN - Also known as P73. Experimental evidence at protein level: Swiss-Prot protein existence level 1. Participates in the apoptotic response to DNA damage. Isoforms containing the transactivation domain are pro-apoptotic, isoforms lacking the domain are anti-apoptotic and block the function of p53 and transactivating p73 isoforms. May be a tumor suppressor protein. From Homo sapiens (Human).
   6038..6091    +  promoter       U6 promoter (fragment): RNA polymerase III promoter for human U6 snRNA
   6133..6721    +  misc_feature   WPRE: woodchuck hepatitis virus posttranscriptional regulatory element
   6772..6791    +  misc_feature   cPPT/CTS (fragment): central polypurine tract and central termination sequence of HIV-1
   6793..7026    +  LTR            3' LTR (ΔU3): self-inactivating 3' long terminal repeat (LTR) from HIV-1
   7104..7225    +  polyA_signal   SV40 poly(A) signal: SV40 polyadenylation signal
   7265..7400    +  rep_origin     SV40 ori: SV40 origin of replication
   7421..7439    -  promoter       T7 promoter: promoter for bacteriophage T7 RNA polymerase
   7447..7602    +  CDS            lacZα (fragment): LacZα fragment of β-galactosidase; lacZ fragment
   7607..8035    +  rep_origin     f1 ori (sequence partly withheld): f1 bacteriophage origin of replication; arrow indicates direction of (+) strand synthesis
   8088..8192    +  promoter       AmpR promoter: bla
   8193..9053    +  CDS            AmpR: β-lactamase; bla; confers resistance to ampicillin, carbenicillin, and related antibiotics
   9224..9812    +  rep_origin     ori: high-copy-number ColE1/pMB1/pBR322/pUC origin of replication
   9995..10087   +  CDS            lacI (fragment): lac repressor; lacI; The lac repressor binds to the lac operator to inhibit transcription in E. coli. This inhibition can be relieved by adding lactose or isopropyl-β-D-thiogalactopyranoside (IPTG).
  10100..10121   +  protein_bind   CAP binding site: CAP binding activates transcription in the presence of cAMP. E. coli catabolite activator protein
  10136..10166   +  promoter       lac promoter: promoter for the E. coli lac operon
  10174..10190   +  protein_bind   lac operator: The lac repressor binds to the lac operator to inhibit transcription in E. coli. This inhibition can be relieved by adding lactose or isopropyl-β-D-thiogalactopyranoside (IPTG). lac repressor encoded by lacI
  10235..10253   +  promoter       T3 promoter: promoter for bacteriophage T3 RNA polymerase
