[The description below was written by a language model from this plasmid's Addgene catalogue record and pLannotate feature annotations shown in this document.]
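Description:
TFORF1665 is a third-generation-style, self-inactivating lentiviral expression plasmid built on the pLX_TRC317 backbone and carrying the human transcription factor TP73 (p73) as its open reading frame. It belongs to a barcoded transcription factor ORF collection in which each clone carries a unique 24-bp barcode, so that the overexpressed factor can be identified by sequencing in pooled screens. In bacteria the plasmid is maintained through a high-copy ColE1/pUC-type origin and selected with ampicillin via the β-lactamase gene. An f1 origin and remnants of a lac/T7/T3 cloning region are also present in the backbone. The depositor cautions that recombination can occur, as is common for LTR-containing plasmids.

The viral genome is driven by an RSV promoter fused to a truncated HIV-1 5' LTR, followed by the Ψ packaging signal, a gag fragment, the Rev response element and a cPPT/CTS, and it ends in a ΔU3 3' LTR with a downstream SV40 polyadenylation signal. Within this unit, an SV40 early promoter drives puromycin N-acetyltransferase for selection of transduced mammalian cells. The EF-1α promoter drives constitutive expression of the TP73 coding sequence, which the depositor notes was synthesized and corresponds to a specific reference transcript. A WPRE downstream of the ORF enhances transcript stability and expression. The barcode is not annotated in the feature table. A short sequence between the ORF and the WPRE is annotated as a U6 promoter fragment, and the record does not state its function. The 10,276-nt sequenced record agrees with the stated backbone and insert sizes. The construct is intended for lentiviral overexpression of TP73, alone or in pooled directed-differentiation screens.
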