Addgene plasmid #141863: TFORF1665
Purpose: Lentiviral vector for overexpressing transcription factor ORFs with unique 24-bp barcodes. Barcodes facilitate identification of transcription factors in pooled screens.
Depositing lab: Feng Zhang. Depositing organization: Broad Institute. Publication: A transcription factor atlas of directed differentiation. Joung J, Ma S, Tay T, Geiger-Schuller KR, Kirchgatterer PC, Verdine VK, Guo B, Arias-Garcia MA, Allen WE, Singh A, Kuksenko O, Abudayyeh OO, Gootenberg JS, Fu Z, Macrae RK, Buenrostro JD, Regev A, Zhang F. Cell. 2023 Jan 5;186(1):209-229.e26. doi: 10.1016/j.cell.2022.11.026. PubMed 36608654.
Backbone
  Vector backbone: pLX_TRC317
  Backbone manufacturer: Broad Institute Genetic Perturbation Platform
  Backbone size w/o insert (bp): 8264
  Vector type: Mammalian Expression, Lentiviral
  Selectable markers: Puromycin
Growth in bacteria
  Bacterial resistance: Ampicillin, 100 μg/mL
  Growth temperature: 37°C
  Growth strain: NEB Stable
  Copy number: High Copy
Gene/Insert
  Gene/Insert name: TP73
  Species: H. sapiens (human)
  Insert size (bp): 2012
  Entrez Gene: TP73 (a.k.a. CILD47, P73)
  Promoter: EF1a
  Cloning method: Unknown
  Sequencing primers: 5′ GGGTGGAGACTGAAGTTAGGCCAG; 3′ CACATAGCGTAAAAGGAGCAACATAG
Terms and licenses: Academic/Nonprofit Terms; Industry Terms: Not Available to Industry
Depositor comments: NM_005427,ENST00000378295 . The transcription factor ORF portion of this plasmid was synthesized by Genewiz. Please test multiple small colonies in case of plasmid recombination. To make this collection available in a timely manner, a portion of this collection was not fully sequenced by Addgene. If an Addgene verified full plasmid sequence is not available, please contact us prior to placing an order to request the full sequence.
How to cite: TFORF1665 was a gift from Feng Zhang (Addgene plasmid # 141863 ; http://n2t.net/addgene:141863 ; RRID:Addgene_141863)
