>Addgene plasmid #141863 | TFORF1665 | depositor partial sequence | sequence record 277726 | Insert
ACCGCCACCATGGCCCAGTCCACCGCCACCTCCCCTGATGGGGGCACCACGTTTGAGCACCTCTGGAGCT
CTCTGGAACCAGACAGCACCTACTTCGACCTTCCCCAGTCAAGCCGGGGGAATAATGAGGTGGTGGGCGG
AACGGATTCCAGCATGGACGTCTTCCACCTGGAGGGCATGACTACATCTGTCATGGCCCAGTTCAATCTG
CTGAGCAGCACCATGGACCAGATGAGCAGCCGCGCGGCCTCGGCCAGCCCCTACACCCCAGAGCACGCCG
CCAGCGTGCCCACCCACTCGCCCTACGCACAACCCAGCTCCACCTTCGACACCATGTCGCCGGCGCCTGT
CATCCCCTCCAACACCGACTACCCCGGACCCCACCACTTTGAGGTCACTTTCCAGCAGTCCAGCACGGCC
AAGTCAGCCACCTGGACGTACTCCCCGCTCTTGAAGAAACTCTACTGCCAGATCGCCAAGACATGCCCCA
TCCAGATCAAGGTGTCCACCCCGCCACCCCCAGGCACCGCCATCCGGGCCATGCCTGTTTACAAGAAAGC
GGAGCACGTGACCGACGTCGTGAAACGCTGCCCCAACCACGAGCTCGGGAGGGACTTCAACGAAGGACAG
TCTGCTCCAGCCAGCCACCTCATCCGCGTGGAAGGCAATAATCTCTCGCAGTATGTGGATGACCCTGTCA
CCGGCAGGCAGAGCGTCGTGGTGCCCTATGAGCCACCACAGGTGGGGACGGAATTCACCACCATCCTGTA
CAACTTCATGTGTAACAGCAGCTGTGTAGGGGGCATGAACCGGCGGCCCATCCTCATCATCATCACCCTG
GAGATGCGGGATGGGCAGGTGCTGGGCCGCCGGTCCTTTGAGGGCCGCATCTGCGCCTGTCCTGGCCGCG
ACCGAAAAGCTGATGAGGACCACTACCGGGAGCAGCAGGCCCTGAACGAGAGCTCCGCCAAGAACGGGGC
CGCCAGCAAGCGTGCCTTCAAGCAGAGCCCCCCTGCCGTCCCCGCCCTTGGTGCCGGTGTGAAGAAGCGG
CGGCATGGAGACGAGGACACGTACTACCTTCAGGTGCGAGGCCGGGAGAACTTTGAGATCCTGATGAAGC
TGAAAGAGAGCCTGGAGCTGATGGAGTTGGTGCCGCAGCCACTGGTGGACTCCTATCGGCAGCAGCAGCA
GCTCCTACAGAGGCCGAGTCACCTACAGCCCCCGTCCTACGGGCCGGTCCTCTCGCCCATGAACAAGGTG
CACGGGGGCATGAACAAGCTGCCCTCCGTCAACCAGCTGGTGGGCCAGCCTCCCCCGCACAGTTCGGCAG
CTACACCCAACCTGGGGCCCGTGGGCCCCGGGATGCTCAACAACCATGGCCACGCAGTGCCAGCCAACGG
CGAGATGAGCAGCAGCCACAGCGCCCAGTCCATGGTCTCGGGGTCCCACTGCACTCCGCCACCCCCCTAC
CACGCCGACCCCAGCCTCGTCAGTTTTTTAACAGGATTGGGGTGTCCAAACTGCATCGAGTATTTCACCT
CCCAAGGGTTACAGAGCATTTACCACCTGCAGAACCTGACCATTGAGGACCTGGGGGCCCTGAAGATCCC
CGAGCAGTACCGCATGACCATCTGGCGGGGCCTGCAGGACCTGAAGCAGGGCCACGACTACAGCACCGCG
CAGCAGCTGCTCCGCTCTAGCAACGCGGCCACCATCTCCATCGGCGGCTCAGGGGAACTGCAGCGCCAGC
GGGTCATGGAGGCCGTGCACTTCCGCGTGCGCCACACCATCACCATCCCCAACCGCGGCGGCCCAGGCGG
CGGCCCTGACGAGTGGGCGGACTTCGGCTTCGACCTGCCCGACTGCAAGGCCCGCAAGCAGCCCATCAAG
GAGGAGTTCACGGAGGCCGAGATCCACTAGTAATGAACTAGTCCGTAACTTGAAAGTATTTCGATTTCTT
GGCTTTATATATCTTGTGGAAAGGACGAGGATGACCCTACGAACTTACAAAT
