>Addgene plasmid #141863 | TFORF1665 | depositor partial sequence | sequence record 277727 | Barcode
GGATGACCCTACGAACTTACAAAT
